>Addgene plasmid #125408 | Lenti-(BB)-hPGK-KRAB-dCas9-P2A-BlastR C2CD4AB-enh3-guide1 | addgene full sequence | sequence record 251158 | Addgene NGS Result
GTTTTAGAGCTAGAAATAGCAAGTTAAAATAAGGCTAGTCCGTTATCAACTTGAAAAAGTGGCACCGAGT
CGGTGCTTTTTTGAATTCGCTAGCTAGGTCTTGAAAGGGGTTGGGGTTGCGCCTTTTCCAAGGCAGCCCT
GGGTTTGCGCAGGGACGCGGCTGCTCTGGGCGTGGTTCCGGGAAACGCAGCGGCGCCGACCCTGGGTCTC
GCACATTCTTCACGTCCGTTCGCAGCGTCACCCGGATCTTCGCCGCTACCCTTGTGGGCCCCCCGGCGAC
GCTTCCTGCTCCGCCCCTAAGTCGGGAAGGTTCCTTGCGGTTCGCGGCGTGCCGGACGTGACAAACGGAA
GCCGCACGTCTCACTAGTACCCTCGCAGACGGACAGCGCCAGGGAGCAATGGCAGCGCGCCGACCGCGAT
GGGCTGTGGCCAATAGCGGCTGCTCAGCAGGGCGCGCCGAGAGCAGCGGCCGGGAAGGGGCGGTGCGGGA
GGCGGGGTGTGGGGCGGTAGTGTGGGCCCTGTTCCTGCCCGCGCGGTGTTCCGCATTCTGCAAGCCTCCG
GAGCGCACGTCGGCAGTCGGCTCCCTCGTTGACCGAATCACCGACCTCTCTCCCCAGGACCGGTGATCCG
CCACCATGGATGCTAAGTCACTAACTGCCTGGTCCCGGACACTGGTGACCTTCAAGGATGTATTTGTGGA
CTTCACCAGGGAGGAGTGGAAGCTGCTGGACACTGCTCAGCAGATCGTGTACAGAAATGTGATGCTGGAG
AACTATAAGAACCTGGTTTCCTTGGGTTATCAGCTTACTAAGCCAGATGTGATCCTCCGGTTGGAGAAGG
GAGAAGAGCCCGGCGGTTCCGGCGGAGGGTCGATGGACAAGAAGTACAGCATCGGCCTGGCCATCGGCAC
CAACTCTGTCGGCTGGGCCGTGATCACCGACGAGTACAAGGTGCCCAGCAAGAAATTCAAGGTGCTGGGC
AACACCGACCGGCACAGCATCAAGAAGAACCTGATCGGCGCCCTGCTGTTCGACAGCGGAGAAACAGCCG
AGGCCACCCGGCTGAAGAGAACCGCCAGAAGAAGATACACCAGACGGAAGAACCGGATCTGCTATCTGCA
AGAGATCTTCAGCAACGAGATGGCCAAGGTGGACGACAGCTTCTTCCACAGACTGGAAGAGTCCTTCCTG
GTGGAAGAGGATAAGAAGCACGAGCGGCACCCCATCTTCGGCAACATCGTGGACGAGGTGGCCTACCACG
AGAAGTACCCCACCATCTACCACCTGAGAAAGAAACTGGTGGACAGCACCGACAAGGCCGACCTGCGGCT
GATCTATCTGGCCCTGGCCCACATGATCAAGTTCCGGGGCCACTTCCTGATCGAGGGCGACCTGAACCCC
GACAACAGCGACGTGGACAAGCTGTTCATCCAGCTGGTGCAGACCTACAACCAGCTGTTCGAGGAAAACC
CCATCAACGCCAGCGGCGTGGACGCCAAGGCCATCCTGTCTGCCAGACTGAGCAAGAGCAGACGGCTGGA
AAATCTGATCGCCCAGCTGCCCGGCGAGAAGAAGAATGGCCTGTTCGGCAACCTGATTGCCCTGAGCCTG
GGCCTGACCCCCAACTTCAAGAGCAACTTCGACCTGGCCGAGGATGCCAAACTGCAGCTGAGCAAGGACA
CCTACGACGACGACCTGGACAACCTGCTGGCCCAGATCGGCGACCAGTACGCCGACCTGTTTCTGGCCGC
CAAGAACCTGTCCGACGCCATCCTGCTGAGCGACATCCTGAGAGTGAACACCGAGATCACCAAGGCCCCC
CTGAGCGCCTCTATGATCAAGAGATACGACGAGCACCACCAGGACCTGACCCTGCTGAAAGCTCTCGTGC
GGCAGCAGCTGCCTGAGAAGTACAAAGAGATTTTCTTCGACCAGAGCAAGAACGGCTACGCCGGCTACAT
CGATGGCGGAGCCAGCCAGGAAGAGTTCTACAAGTTCATCAAGCCCATCCTGGAAAAGATGGACGGCACC
GAGGAACTGCTCGTGAAGCTGAACAGAGAGGACCTGCTGCGGAAGCAGCGGACCTTCGACAACGGCAGCA
TCCCCCACCAGATCCACCTGGGAGAGCTGCACGCCATTCTGCGGCGGCAGGAAGATTTTTACCCATTCCT
GAAGGACAACCGGGAAAAGATCGAGAAGATCCTGACCTTCCGCATCCCCTACTACGTGGGCCCTCTGGCC
AGGGGAAACAGCAGATTCGCCTGGATGACCAGAAAGAGCGAGGAAACCATCACCCCCTGGAACTTCGAGG
AAGTGGTGGACAAGGGCGCCAGCGCCCAGAGCTTCATCGAGCGGATGACCAACTTCGATAAGAACCTGCC
CAACGAGAAGGTGCTGCCCAAGCACAGCCTGCTGTACGAGTACTTCACCGTGTACAACGAGCTGACCAAA
GTGAAATACGTGACCGAGGGAATGAGAAAGCCCGCCTTCCTGAGCGGCGAGCAGAAAAAAGCCATCGTGG
ACCTGCTGTTCAAGACCAACCGGAAAGTGACCGTGAAGCAGCTGAAAGAGGACTACTTCAAGAAAATCGA
GTGCTTCGACTCCGTGGAAATCTCCGGCGTGGAAGATCGGTTCAACGCCTCCCTGGGCACATACCACGAT
CTGCTGAAAATTATCAAGGACAAGGACTTCCTGGACAATGAGGAAAACGAGGACATTCTGGAAGATATCG
TGCTGACCCTGACACTGTTTGAGGACAGAGAGATGATCGAGGAACGGCTGAAAACCTATGCCCACCTGTT
CGACGACAAAGTGATGAAGCAGCTGAAGCGGCGGAGATACACCGGCTGGGGCAGGCTGAGCCGGAAGCTG
ATCAACGGCATCCGGGACAAGCAGTCCGGCAAGACAATCCTGGATTTCCTGAAGTCCGACGGCTTCGCCA
ACAGAAACTTCATGCAGCTGATCCACGACGACAGCCTGACCTTTAAAGAGGACATCCAGAAAGCCCAGGT
GTCCGGCCAGGGCGATAGCCTGCACGAGCACATTGCCAATCTGGCCGGCAGCCCCGCCATTAAGAAGGGC
ATCCTGCAGACAGTGAAGGTGGTGGACGAGCTCGTGAAAGTGATGGGCCGGCACAAGCCCGAGAACATCG
TGATCGAAATGGCCAGAGAGAACCAGACCACCCAGAAGGGACAGAAGAACAGCCGCGAGAGAATGAAGCG
GATCGAAGAGGGCATCAAAGAGCTGGGCAGCCAGATCCTGAAAGAACACCCCGTGGAAAACACCCAGCTG
CAGAACGAGAAGCTGTACCTGTACTACCTGCAGAATGGGCGGGATATGTACGTGGACCAGGAACTGGACA
TCAACCGGCTGTCCGACTACGATGTGGACGCTATCGTGCCTCAGAGCTTTCTGAAGGACGACTCCATCGA
TAACAAAGTGCTGACTCGGAGCGACAAGAACCGGGGCAAGAGCGACAACGTGCCCTCCGAAGAGGTCGTG
AAGAAGATGAAGAACTACTGGCGCCAGCTGCTGAATGCCAAGCTGATTACCCAGAGGAAGTTCGACAATC
TGACCAAGGCCGAGAGAGGCGGCCTGAGCGAACTGGATAAGGCCGGCTTCATCAAGAGACAGCTGGTGGA
AACCCGGCAGATCACAAAGCACGTGGCACAGATCCTGGACTCCCGGATGAACACTAAGTACGACGAGAAC
GACAAACTGATCCGGGAAGTGAAAGTGATCACCCTGAAGTCCAAGCTGGTGTCCGATTTCCGGAAGGATT
TCCAGTTTTACAAAGTGCGCGAGATCAACAACTACCACCACGCCCACGACGCCTACCTGAACGCCGTCGT
GGGAACCGCCCTGATCAAAAAGTACCCTAAGCTGGAAAGCGAGTTCGTGTACGGCGACTACAAGGTGTAC
GACGTGCGGAAGATGATCGCCAAGAGCGAGCAGGAAATCGGCAAGGCTACCGCCAAGTACTTCTTCTACA
GCAACATCATGAACTTTTTCAAGACCGAGATTACCCTGGCCAACGGCGAGATCCGGAAGCGGCCTCTGAT
CGAGACAAACGGCGAAACAGGCGAGATCGTGTGGGATAAGGGCCGGGACTTTGCCACCGTGCGGAAAGTG
CTGTCTATGCCCCAAGTGAATATCGTGAAAAAGACCGAGGTGCAGACAGGCGGCTTCAGCAAAGAGTCTA
TCCTGCCCAAGAGGAACAGCGACAAGCTGATCGCCAGAAAGAAGGACTGGGACCCTAAGAAGTACGGCGG
CTTCGACAGCCCCACCGTGGCCTATTCTGTGCTGGTGGTGGCCAAAGTGGAAAAGGGCAAGTCCAAGAAA
CTGAAGAGTGTGAAAGAGCTGCTGGGGATCACCATCATGGAAAGAAGCAGCTTCGAGAAGAATCCCATCG
ACTTTCTGGAAGCCAAGGGCTACAAAGAAGTGAAAAAGGACCTGATCATCAAGCTGCCTAAGTACTCCCT
GTTCGAGCTGGAAAACGGCCGGAAGAGAATGCTGGCCTCTGCCGGCGAACTGCAGAAGGGAAACGAACTG
GCCCTGCCCTCCAAATATGTGAACTTCCTGTACCTGGCCAGCCACTATGAGAAGCTGAAGGGCTCCCCCG
AGGATAATGAGCAGAAACAGCTGTTTGTGGAACAGCACAAACACTACCTGGACGAGATCATCGAGCAGAT
CAGCGAGTTCTCCAAGAGAGTGATCCTGGCCGACGCTAATCTGGACAAGGTGCTGAGCGCCTACAACAAG
CACAGAGACAAGCCTATCAGAGAGCAGGCCGAGAATATCATCCACCTGTTTACCCTGACCAGTCTGGGAG
CCCCTGCCGCCTTCAAGTACTTTGACACCACCATCGACCGGAAGAGGTACACCAGCACCAAAGAGGTGCT
GGACGCCACCCTGATCCACCAGAGCATCACCGGCCTGTACGAGACACGGATCGACCTGTCTCAGCTGGGA
GGCGACGCCTATCCCTATGACGTGCCCGATTATGCCAGCCTGGGCAGCGGCTCCCCCAAGAAAAAACGCA
AGGTGGAAGATCCTAAGAAAAAGCGGAAAGTGGACGGCATTGGTAGTGGGAGCAACGGCAGCAGCGGGGA
TCCGGCCGCAACAAACTTCTCTCTGCTGAAACAAGCCGGAGATGTCGAAGAGAATCCTGGACCGATGGCC
AAGCCTTTGTCTCAAGAAGAATCCACCCTCATTGAAAGAGCAACGGCTACAATCAACAGCATCCCCATCT
CTGAAGACTACAGCGTCGCCAGCGCAGCTCTCTCTAGCGACGGCCGCATCTTCACTGGTGTCAATGTATA
TCATTTTACTGGGGGACCTTGTGCAGAACTCGTGGTGCTGGGCACTGCTGCTGCTGCGGCAGCTGGCAAC
CTGACTTGTATCGTCGCGATCGGAAATGAGAACAGGGGCATCTTGAGCCCCTGCGGACGGTGCCGACAGG
TGCTTCTCGATCTGCATCCTGGGATCAAAGCCATAGTGAAGGACAGTGATGGACAGCCGACGGCAGTTGG
GATTCGTGAATTGCTGCCCTCTGGTTATGTGTGGGAGGGCTAAGAATTCGATATCAAGCTTATCGGTAAT
CAACCTCTGGATTACAAAATTTGTGAAAGATTGACTGGTATTCTTAACTATGTTGCTCCTTTTACGCTAT
GTGGATACGCTGCTTTAATGCCTTTGTATCATGCTATTGCTTCCCGTATGGCTTTCATTTTCTCCTCCTT
GTATAAATCCTGGTTGCTGTCTCTTTATGAGGAGTTGTGGCCCGTTGTCAGGCAACGTGGCGTGGTGTGC
ACTGTGTTTGCTGACGCAACCCCCACTGGTTGGGGCATTGCCACCACCTGTCAGCTCCTTTCCGGGACTT
TCGCTTTCCCCCTCCCTATTGCCACGGCGGAACTCATCGCCGCCTGCCTTGCCCGCTGCTGGACAGGGGC
TCGGCTGTTGGGCACTGACAATTCCGTGGTGTTGTCGGGGAAATCATCGTCCTTTCCTTGGCTGCTCGCC
TGTGTTGCCACCTGGATTCTGCGCGGGACGTCCTTCTGCTACGTCCCTTCGGCCCTCAATCCAGCGGACC
TTCCTTCCCGCGGCCTGCTGCCGGCTCTGCGGCCTCTTCCGCGTCTTCGCCTTCGCCCTCAGACGAGTCG
GATCTCCCTTTGGGCCGCCTCCCCGCGTCGACTTTAAGACCAATGACTTACAAGGCAGCTGTAGATCTTA
GCCACTTTTTAAAAGAAAAGGGGGGACTGGAAGGGCTAATTCACTCCCAACGAAGACAAGATCTGCTTTT
TGCTTGTACTGGGTCTCTCTGGTTAGACCAGATCTGAGCCTGGGAGCTCTCTGGCTAACTAGGGAACCCA
CTGCTTAAGCCTCAATAAAGCTTGCCTTGAGTGCTTCAAGTAGTGTGTGCCCGTCTGTTGTGTGACTCTG
GTAACTAGAGATCCCTCAGACCCTTTTAGTCAGTGTGGAAAATCTCTAGCAGGGCCCGTTTAAACCCGCT
GATCAGCCTCGACTGTGCCTTCTAGTTGCCAGCCATCTGTTGTTTGCCCCTCCCCCGTGCCTTCCTTGAC
CCTGGAAGGTGCCACTCCCACTGTCCTTTCCTAATAAAATGAGGAAATTGCATCGCATTGTCTGAGTAGG
TGTCATTCTATTCTGGGGGGTGGGGTGGGGCAGGACAGCAAGGGGGAGGATTGGGAAGACAATAGCAGGC
ATGCTGGGGATGCGGTGGGCTCTATGGCTTCTGAGGCGGAAAGAACCAGCTGGGGCTCTAGGGGGTATCC
CC
[124 nt withheld, positions 6793-6916]
C
[91 nt withheld, positions 6918-7008]
A
[49 nt withheld, positions 7010-7058]
CCTTTGACGTTGGAGTCCACGTTCTTT
[37 nt withheld, positions 7086-7122]
ACCCTATCTCGGTCTATTCTTTTGATTTATAAGGGATTTTGCCGATTTCGGCCTATTGGTTAAAAAATGA
GCTGATTTAACAAAAATTTAACGCGAATTAATTCTGTGGAATGTGTGTCAGTTAGGGTGTGGAAAGTCCC
CAGGCTCCCCAGCAGGCAGAAGTATGCAAAGCATGCATCTCAATTAGTCAGCAACCAGGTGTGGAAAGTC
CCCAGGCTCCCCAGCAGGCAGAAGTATGCAAAGCATGCATCTCAATTAGTCAGCAACCATAGTCCCGCCC
CTAACTCCGCCCATCCCGCCCCTAACTCCGCCCAGTTCCGCCCATTCTCCGCCCCATGGCTGACTAATTT
TTTTTATTTATGCAGAGGCCGAGGCCGCCTCTGCCTCTGAGCTATTCCAGAAGTAGTGAGGAGGCTTTTT
TGGAGGCCTAGGCTTTTGCAAAAAGCTCCCGGGAGCTTGTATATCCATTTTCGGATCTGATCAGCACGTG
TTGACAATTAATCATCGGCATAGTATATCGGCATAGTATAATACGACAAGGTGAGGAACTAAACCATGGC
CAAGTTGACCAGTGCCGTTCCGGTGCTCACCGCGCGCGACGTCGCCGGAGCGGTCGAGTTCTGGACCGAC
CGGCTCGGGTTCTCCCGGGACTTCGTGGAGGACGACTTCGCCGGTGTGGTCCGGGACGACGTGACCCTGT
TCATCAGCGCGGTCCAGGACCAGGTGGTGCCGGACAACACCCTGGCCTGGGTGTGGGTGCGCGGCCTGGA
CGAGCTGTACGCCGAGTGGTCGGAGGTCGTGTCCACGAACTTCCGGGACGCCTCCGGGCCGGCCATGACC
GAGATCGGCGAGCAGCCGTGGGGGCGGGAGTTCGCCCTGCGCGACCCGGCCGGCAACTGCGTGCACTTCG
TGGCCGAGGAGCAGGACTGACACGTGCTACGAGATTTCGATTCCACCGCCGCCTTCTATGAAAGGTTGGG
CTTCGGAATCGTTTTCCGGGACGCCGGCTGGATGATCCTCCAGCGCGGGGATCTCATGCTGGAGTTCTTC
GCCCACCCCAACTTGTTTATTGCAGCTTATAATGGTTACAAATAAAGCAATAGCATCACAAATTTCACAA
ATAAAGCATTTTTTTCACTGCATTCTAGTTGTGGTTTGTCCAAACTCATCAATGTATCTTATCATGTCTG
TATACCGTCGACCTCTAGCTAGAGCTTGGCGTAATCATGGTCATAGCTGTTTCCTGTGTGAAATTGTTAT
CCGCTCACAATTCCACACAACATACGAGCCGGAAGCATAAAGTGTAAAGCCTGGGGTGCCTAATGAGTGA
GCTAACTCACATTAATTGCGTTGCGCTCACTGCCCGCTTTCCAGTCGGGAAACCTGTCGTGCCAGCTGCA
TTAATGAATCGGCCAACGCGCGGGGAGAGGCGGTTTGCGTATTGGGCGCTCTTCCGCTTCCTCGCTCACT
GACTCGCTGCGCTCGGTCGTTCGGCTGCGGCGAGCGGTATCAGCTCACTCAAAGGCGGTAATACGGTTAT
CCACAGAATCAGGGGATAACGCAGGAAAGAACATGTGAGCAAAAGGCCAGCAAAAGGCCAGGAACCGTAA
AAAGGCCGCGTTGCTGGCGTTTTTCCATAGGCTCCGCCCCCCTGACGAGCATCACAAAAATCGACGCTCA
AGTCAGAGGTGGCGAAACCCGACAGGACTATAAAGATACCAGGCGTTTCCCCCTGGAAGCTCCCTCGTGC
GCTCTCCTGTTCCGACCCTGCCGCTTACCGGATACCTGTCCGCCTTTCTCCCTTCGGGAAGCGTGGCGCT
TTCTCATAGCTCACGCTGTAGGTATCTCAGTTCGGTGTAGGTCGTTCGCTCCAAGCTGGGCTGTGTGCAC
GAACCCCCCGTTCAGCCCGACCGCTGCGCCTTATCCGGTAACTATCGTCTTGAGTCCAACCCGGTAAGAC
ACGACTTATCGCCACTGGCAGCAGCCACTGGTAACAGGATTAGCAGAGCGAGGTATGTAGGCGGTGCTAC
AGAGTTCTTGAAGTGGTGGCCTAACTACGGCTACACTAGAAGAACAGTATTTGGTATCTGCGCTCTGCTG
AAGCCAGTTACCTTCGGAAAAAGAGTTGGTAGCTCTTGATCCGGCAAACAAACCACCGCTGGTAGCGGTG
GTTTTTTTGTTTGCAAGCAGCAGATTACGCGCAGAAAAAAAGGATCTCAAGAAGATCCTTTGATCTTTTC
TACGGGGTCTGACGCTCAGTGGAACGAAAACTCACGTTAAGGGATTTTGGTCATGAGATTATCAAAAAGG
ATCTTCACCTAGATCCTTTTAAATTAAAAATGAAGTTTTAAATCAATCTAAAGTATATATGAGTAAACTT
GGTCTGACAGTTACCAATGCTTAATCAGTGAGGCACCTATCTCAGCGATCTGTCTATTTCGTTCATCCAT
AGTTGCCTGACTCCCCGTCGTGTAGATAACTACGATACGGGAGGGCTTACCATCTGGCCCCAGTGCTGCA
ATGATACCGCGAGACCCACGCTCACCGGCTCCAGATTTATCAGCAATAAACCAGCCAGCCGGAAGGGCCG
AGCGCAGAAGTGGTCCTGCAACTTTATCCGCCTCCATCCAGTCTATTAATTGTTGCCGGGAAGCTAGAGT
AAGTAGTTCGCCAGTTAATAGTTTGCGCAACGTTGTTGCCATTGCTACAGGCATCGTGGTGTCACGCTCG
TCGTTTGGTATGGCTTCATTCAGCTCCGGTTCCCAACGATCAAGGCGAGTTACATGATCCCCCATGTTGT
GCAAAAAAGCGGTTAGCTCCTTCGGTCCTCCGATCGTTGTCAGAAGTAAGTTGGCCGCAGTGTTATCACT
CATGGTTATGGCAGCACTGCATAATTCTCTTACTGTCATGCCATCCGTAAGATGCTTTTCTGTGACTGGT
GAGTACTCAACCAAGTCATTCTGAGAATAGTGTATGCGGCGACCGAGTTGCTCTTGCCCGGCGTCAATAC
GGGATAATACCGCGCCACATAGCAGAACTTTAAAAGTGCTCATCATTGGAAAACGTTCTTCGGGGCGAAA
ACTCTCAAGGATCTTACCGCTGTTGAGATCCAGTTCGATGTAACCCACTCGTGCACCCAACTGATCTTCA
GCATCTTTTACTTTCACCAGCGTTTCTGGGTGAGCAAAAACAGGAAGGCAAAATGCCGCAAAAAAGGGAA
TAAGGGCGACACGGAAATGTTGAATACTCATACTCTTCCTTTTTCAATATTATTGAAGCATTTATCAGGG
TTATTGTCTCATGAGCGGATACATATTTGAATGTATTTAGAAAAATAAACAAATAGGGGTTCCGCGCACA
TTTCCCCGAAAAGTGCCACCTGACGTCGACGGATCGGGAGATCTCCCGATCCCCTATGGTGCACTCTCAG
TACAATCTGCTCTGATGCCGCATAGTTAAGCCAGTATCTGCTCCCTGCTTGTGTGTTGGAGGTCGCTGAG
TAGTGCGCGAGCAAAATTTAAGCTACAACAAGGCAAGGCTTGACCGACAATTGCATGAAGAATCTGCTTA
GGGTTAGGCGTTTTGCGCTGCTTCGCGATGTACGGGCCAGATATACGCGTTGACATTGATTATTGACTAG
TTATTAATAGTAATCAATTACGGGGTCATTAGTTCATAGCCCATATATGGAGTTCCGCGTTACATAACTT
ACGGTAAATGGCCCGCCTGGCTGACCGCCCAACGACCCCCGCCCATTGACGTCAATAATGACGTATGTTC
CCATAGTAACGCCAATAGGGACTTTCCATTGACGTCAATGGGTGGAGTATTTACGGTAAACTGCCCACTT
GGCAGTACATCAAGTGTATCATATGCCAAGTACGCCCCCTATTGACGTCAATGACGGTAAATGGCCCGCC
TGGCATTATGCCCAGTACATGACCTTATGGGACTTTCCTACTTGGCAGTACATCTACGTATTAGTCATCG
CTATTACCATGGTGATGCGGTTTTGGCAGTACATCAATGGGCGTGGATAGCGGTTTGACTCACGGGGATT
TCCAAGTCTCCACCCCATTGACGTCAATGGGAGTTTGTTTTGGCACCAAAATCAACGGGACTTTCCAAAA
TGTCGTAACAACTCCGCCCCATTGACGCAAATGGGCGGTAGGCGTGTACGGTGGGAGGTCTATATAAGCA
GCGCGTTTTGCCTGTACTGGGTCTCTCTGGTTAGACCAGATCTGAGCCTGGGAGCTCTCTGGCTAACTAG
GGAACCCACTGCTTAAGCCTCAATAAAGCTTGCCTTGAGTGCTTCAAGTAGTGTGTGCCCGTCTGTTGTG
TGACTCTGGTAACTAGAGATCCCTCAGACCCTTTTAGTCAGTGTGGAAAATCTCTAGCAGTGGCGCCCGA
ACAGGGACTTGAAAGCGAAAGGGAAACCAGAGGAGCTCTCTCGACGCAGGACTCGGCTTGCTGAAGCGCG
CACGGCAAGAGGCGAGGGGCGGCGACTGGTGAGTACGCCAAAAATTTTGACTAGCGGAGGCTAGAAGGAG
AGAGATGGGTGCGAGAGCGTCAGTATTAAGCGGGGGAGAATTAGATCGCGATGGGAAAAAATTCGGTTAA
GGCCAGGGGGAAAGAAAAAATATAAATTAAAACATATAGTATGGGCAAGCAGGGAGCTAGAACGATTCGC
AGTTAATCCTGGCCTGTTAGAAACATCAGAAGGCTGTAGACAAATACTGGGACAGCTACAACCATCCCTT
CAGACAGGATCAGAAGAACTTAGATCATTATATAATACAGTAGCAACCCTCTATTGTGTGCATCAAAGGA
TAGAGATAAAAGACACCAAGGAAGCTTTAGACAAGATAGAGGAAGAGCAAAACAAAAGTAAGACCACCGC
ACAGCAAGCGGCCGCTGATCTTCAGACCTGGAGGAGGAGATATGAGGGACAATTGGAGAAGTGAATTATA
TAAATATAAAGTAGTAAAAATTGAACCATTAGGAGTAGCACCCACCAAGGCAAAGAGAAGAGTGGTGCAG
AGAGAAAAAAGAGCAGTGGGAATAGGAGCTTTGTTCCTTGGGTTCTTGGGAGCAGCAGGAAGCACTATGG
GCGCAGCGTCAATGACGCTGACGGTACAGGCCAGACAATTATTGTCTGGTATAGTGCAGCAGCAGAACAA
TTTGCTGAGGGCTATTGAGGCGCAACAGCATCTGTTGCAACTCACAGTCTGGGGCATCAAGCAGCTCCAG
GCAAGAATCCTGGCTGTGGAAAGATACCTAAAGGATCAACAGCTCCTGGGGATTTGGGGTTGCTCTGGAA
AACTCATTTGCACCACTGCTGTGCCTTGGAATGCTAGTTGGAGTAATAAATCTCTGGAACAGATTTGGAA
TCACACGACCTGGATGGAGTGGGACAGAGAAATTAACAATTACACAAGCTTAATACACTCCTTAATTGAA
GAATCGCAAAACCAGCAAGAAAAGAATGAACAAGAATTATTGGAATTAGATAAATGGGCAAGTTTGTGGA
ATTGGTTTAACATAACAAATTGGCTGTGGTATATAAAATTATTCATAATGATAGTAGGAGGCTTGGTAGG
TTTAAGAATAGTTTTTGCTGTACTTTCTATAGTGAATAGAGTTAGGCAGGGATATTCACCATTATCGTTT
CAGACCCACCTCCCAACCCCGAGGGGACCCGACAGGCCCGAAGGAATAGAAGAAGAAGGTGGAGAGAGAG
ACAGAGACAGATCCATTCGATTAGTGAACGGATCGGCACTGCGTGCGCCAATTCTGCAGACAAATGGCAG
TATTCATCCACAATTTTAAAAGAAAAGGGGGGATTGGGGGGTACAGTGCAGGGGAAAGAATAGTAGACAT
AATAGCAACAGACATACAAACTAAAGAATTACAAAAACAAATTACAAAAATTCAAAATTTTCGGGTTTAT
TACAGGGACAGCAGAGATCCAGTTTGGTTAATTAAGGTACCGAGGGCCTATTTCCCATGATTCCTTCATA
TTTGCATATACGATACAAGGCTGTTAGAGAGATAATTAGAATTAATTTGACTGTAAACACAAAGATATTA
GTACAAAATACGTGACGTAGAAAGTAATAATTTCTTGGGTAGTTTGCAGTTTTAAAATTATGTTTTAAAA
TGGACTATCATATGCTTACCGTAACTTGAAAGTATTTCGATTTCTTGGCTTTATATATCTTGTGGAAAGG
ACGAAACACCGAAGAAGCATATTCAGCTGAC
Features (pLannotate 1.2.2; 34 found; start..end, strand, type, name):
      1..76      +  misc_RNA       gRNA scaffold: guide RNA scaffold for the Streptococcus pyogenes CRISPR/Cas9 system
    107..617     +  promoter       hPGK promoter: human phosphoglycerate kinase 1 promoter
    666..851     +  CDS            KRAB: Krüppel-associated box (KRAB) transcriptional repression domain from the human zinc finger protein ZNF10 (Margolin et al., 1994)
    873..4976    +  CDS            Cas9: Cas9 (Csn1) endonuclease from the Streptococcus pyogenes Type II CRISPR/Cas system generates RNA-guided double strand breaks in DNA
   5175..5573    +  CDS            BSD: blasticidin S deaminase; Aspergillus terreus BSD; confers resistance to blasticidin
   5574..5595    +  misc_feature   MCS (fragment): pBluescript multiple cloning site
   5598..6186    +  misc_feature   WPRE: woodchuck hepatitis virus posttranscriptional regulatory element
   6237..6256    +  misc_feature   cPPT/CTS (fragment): central polypurine tract and central termination sequence of HIV-1
   6258..6491    +  LTR            3' LTR (ΔU3): self-inactivating 3' long terminal repeat (LTR) from HIV-1
   6523..6747    +  polyA_signal   bGH poly(A) signal: bovine growth hormone polyadenylation signal
   6751..6772    +  promoter       SV40 promoter (fragment): SV40 enhancer and early promoter
   6793..7221    +  rep_origin     f1 ori (sequence partly withheld): f1 bacteriophage origin of replication; arrow indicates direction of (+) strand synthesis
   7235..7564    +  promoter       SV40 promoter: SV40 enhancer and early promoter
   7612..7659    +  promoter       EM7 promoter: synthetic bacterial promoter&nbsp
   7678..8052    +  CDS            BleoR: antibiotic-binding protein; Sh ble from Streptoalloteichus hindustanus; confers resistance to bleomycin, phleomycin, and Zeocin™
   8062..8187    +  CDS            ble (fragment): BLE_KLEPN - Experimental evidence at protein level: Swiss-Prot protein existence level 1. Binding protein with a strong affinity to the bleomycin family of antibiotics. Binds to CL990; an antimitotic-antibiotic compound. From Klebsiella pneumoniae.
   8182..8303    +  polyA_signal   SV40 poly(A) signal: SV40 polyadenylation signal
   8374..8396    -  protein_bind   lac operator (fragment): The lac repressor binds to the lac operator to inhibit transcription in E. coli. This inhibition can be relieved by adding lactose or isopropyl-β-D-thiogalactopyranoside (IPTG). lac repressor encoded by lacI
   8400..8430    -  promoter       lac promoter: promoter for the E. coli lac operon
   8445..8466    -  protein_bind   CAP binding site: CAP binding activates transcription in the presence of cAMP. E. coli catabolite activator protein
   8479..8571    -  CDS            lacI (fragment): lac repressor; lacI; The lac repressor binds to the lac operator to inhibit transcription in E. coli. This inhibition can be relieved by adding lactose or isopropyl-β-D-thiogalactopyranoside (IPTG).
   8754..9342    -  rep_origin     ori: high-copy-number ColE1/pMB1/pBR322/pUC origin of replication
   9513..10373   -  CDS            AmpR: β-lactamase; bla; confers resistance to ampicillin, carbenicillin, and related antibiotics
  10374..10478   -  promoter       AmpR promoter: bla
  10537..10589   -  misc_feature   bom (fragment): basis of mobility region from pBR322
  10744..11123   +  enhancer       CMV enhancer: human cytomegalovirus immediate early enhancer
  11124..11323   +  promoter       CMV promoter: human cytomegalovirus (CMV) immediate early promoter
  11341..11521   +  LTR            5' LTR (truncated): truncated 5' long terminal repeat (LTR) from HIV-1
  11568..11693   +  misc_feature   HIV-1 Ψ: packaging signal of human immunodeficiency virus type 1
  11677..12040   +  CDS            HIV-1 gag (fragment): gag protein from human immunodeficiency virus 1; gag
  12186..12419   +  misc_feature   RRE: The Rev response element (RRE) of HIV-1 allows for Rev-dependent mRNA export from the nucleus to the cytoplasm.
  12796..12896   +  CDS            Rev (fragment): human immunodeficiency virus 1 (HIV-1) Rev protein; rev; enhances nuclear export of unspliced and incompletely spliced viral mRNAs
  12946..13063   +  misc_feature   cPPT/CTS: central polypurine tract and central termination sequence of HIV-1
  13114..13354   +  promoter       U6 promoter: RNA polymerase III promoter for human U6 snRNA
