[The description below was written by a language model from this plasmid's Addgene catalogue record and pLannotate feature annotations shown in this document.]
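Description:
Lenti-(BB)-hPGK-KRAB-dCas9-P2A-BlastR C2CD4AB-enh3-guide1 is an all-in-one, third-generation-style lentiviral CRISPR interference plasmid of about 13.4 kb, built on the Lenti-(BB)-hPGK-KRAB-dCas9-P2A-BlastR backbone. It is propagated in E. coli through a high-copy ColE1/pUC-type origin with ampicillin selection. The backbone also carries an f1 origin and an SV40/EM7-driven bleomycin/Zeocin resistance cassette that lies outside the viral genome. The transfer region is framed by a CMV enhancer/promoter-driven truncated HIV-1 5' LTR and a self-inactivating ΔU3 3' LTR. Between them are the Ψ packaging signal, a partial gag sequence, the RRE for Rev-dependent RNA export, the cPPT/CTS, and a WPRE that enhances transcript expression. A bGH polyadenylation signal follows the 3' LTR.

Two expression units sit inside the provirus. A human U6 RNA polymerase III promoter drives a single guide RNA, consisting of a cloned 20-nt spacer joined to the S. pyogenes gRNA scaffold; the circular sequence numbering splits this unit across the origin of the map. Downstream, the human PGK promoter drives the ZNF10 KRAB repression domain fused to Cas9. The automated annotation labels this simply as Cas9, but the catalogue entry describes it as catalytically dead dCas9 with a C-terminal HA tag. A P2A peptide links it to blasticidin S deaminase, so transduced mammalian cells can be selected with blasticidin. The guide directs KRAB-dCas9 to a human pancreatic islet enhancer at the C2CD4A/B GWAS locus that contains the type 2 diabetes-associated variant rs7163757. This allows the enhancer to be silenced epigenetically in order to test its regulatory function.
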