Addgene plasmid #125408: Lenti-(BB)-hPGK-KRAB-dCas9-P2A-BlastR C2CD4AB-enh3-guide1
Purpose: CRISPR-mediated repression of human islet enhancer containing T2D-associated variant rs7163757 (C2CD4A/B GWAS locus)
Depositing lab: Jorge Ferrer. Depositing organization: Imperial College London. Publication: Human pancreatic islet three-dimensional chromatin architecture provides insights into the genetics of type 2 diabetes. Miguel-Escalada I, Bonas-Guarch S, Cebola I, Ponsa-Cobas J, Mendieta-Esteban J, Atla G, Javierre BM, Rolando DMY, Farabella I, Morgan CC, Garcia-Hurtado J, Beucher A, Moran I, Pasquali L, Ramos-Rodriguez M, Appel EVR, Linneberg A, Gjesing AP, Witte DR, Pedersen O, Grarup N, Ravassard P, Torrents D, Mercader JM, Piemonti L, Berney T, de Koning EJP, Kerr-Conte J, Pattou F, Fedko IO, Groop L, Prokopenko I, Hansen T, Marti-Renom MA, Fraser P, Ferrer J. Nat Genet. 2019 Jun 28. pii: 10.1038/s41588-019-0457-0. doi: 10.1038/s41588-019-0457-0. PubMed 31253982.
Backbone
  Vector backbone: Lenti-(BB)-hPGK-KRAB-dCas9-P2A-BlastR
  Backbone manufacturer: Jorge Ferrer (Addgene #118155)
  Vector type: Mammalian Expression, Lentiviral, CRISPR
  Selectable markers: Blasticidin
Growth in bacteria
  Bacterial resistance: Ampicillin, 100 μg/mL
  Growth temperature: 37°C
  Growth strain: Stbl3
  Copy number: High Copy
Gene/Insert
  Gene/Insert name: KRAB-dCas9-2A-BlastR
  gRNA/shRNA sequence: AAGAAGCATATTCAGCTGAC
  Species: H. sapiens (human)
  Promoter: hPGK and U6
  Tag / fusion protein: HA (C terminal on backbone)
  Cloning method: Restriction Enzyme; 5′ cloning site Unknown (destroyed during cloning); 3′ cloning site Unknown (destroyed during cloning)
  Sequencing primers: 5′ GATCCGCCACCATGGATGC
Terms and licenses: Academic/Nonprofit Terms; Industry Terms: Not Available to Industry
How to cite: Lenti-(BB)-hPGK-KRAB-dCas9-P2A-BlastR C2CD4AB-enh3-guide1 was a gift from Jorge Ferrer (Addgene plasmid # 125408 ; http://n2t.net/addgene:125408 ; RRID:Addgene_125408)
